Addgene plasmid #209098: pLKO.1-scrCtnnd2.2-GFP
Purpose: GFP expressing scramble of shRNA targeting Ctnnd2 3' UTR
Depositing lab: Cagla Eroglu. Depositing organization: Duke University. Publication: delta-Catenin controls astrocyte morphogenesis via layer-specific astrocyte-neuron cadherin interactions. Tan CX, Bindu DS, Hardin EJ, Sakers K, Baumert R, Ramirez JJ, Savage JT, Eroglu C. J Cell Biol. 2023 Nov 6;222(11):e202303138. doi: 10.1083/jcb.202303138. Epub 2023 Sep 14. PubMed 37707499.
Backbone
  Vector backbone: pLKO.1
Growth in bacteria
  Bacterial resistance: Ampicillin, 100 μg/mL
  Growth temperature: 37°C
  Growth strain: NEB Stable
  Copy number: High Copy
Gene/Insert
  Gene/Insert name: scrCtnnd2.2
  gRNA/shRNA sequence: GAG​GAC​AAA​TAA​GGG​AAT​CAA
Terms and licenses: Academic/Nonprofit Terms; Industry Terms: Not Available to Industry
How to cite: pLKO.1-scrCtnnd2.2-GFP was a gift from Cagla Eroglu (Addgene plasmid # 209098 ; http://n2t.net/addgene:209098 ; RRID:Addgene_209098)
