[The description below was written by a language model from this plasmid's Addgene catalogue record and pLannotate feature annotations shown in this document.]
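Description:
pLKO.1-scrCtnnd2.2-GFP is a lentiviral shRNA vector built on the pLKO.1 backbone that expresses a scrambled version of an shRNA directed against the 3' UTR of Ctnnd2 (the gene encoding delta-catenin), together with a GFP reporter. It serves as the non-targeting control for the corresponding knockdown construct. In bacteria it is maintained through a high-copy ColE1/pUC-type origin and selected with ampicillin via the β-lactamase gene. The backbone also retains an f1 origin, an SV40 origin and remnants of pBluescript-type cloning sequence (lac promoter/operator, lacZα fragment, T3 and T7 promoters).

The annotated 9,450 nt sequence shows a third-generation, self-inactivating lentiviral architecture. An RSV promoter is fused to a truncated HIV-1 5' LTR, followed by the Ψ packaging signal with a partial gag sequence, the Rev response element, cPPT/CTS, and a ΔU3 3' LTR with a downstream SV40 polyadenylation signal. These elements allow the genomic RNA to be packaged when helper functions are supplied in trans, and they leave the integrated provirus without LTR promoter activity. Within the transfer cassette, a human U6 RNA polymerase III promoter drives the scrambled hairpin. The hairpin itself is not called as a separate feature in the table. A CAG-type arrangement (CMV enhancer, chicken β-actin promoter and chimeric intron) drives EGFP, with a WPRE downstream to enhance transcript expression. Only a fragment of the hPGK promoter remains and no puromycin marker is annotated, which suggests the usual pLKO.1 selection cassette was replaced by the GFP unit. A single loxP site lies just after EGFP. The record does not explain its role.

The GFP signal marks transfected or transduced cells, allowing their morphology to be compared with that of knockdown cells. The associated study concerns delta-catenin in astrocyte morphogenesis.
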