Features (pLannotate 1.2.2; 32 found; start..end, strand, type, name):
    370..733     -  CDS            HIV-1 gag (fragment): gag protein from human immunodeficiency virus 1; gag
    717..842     -  misc_feature   HIV-1 Ψ: packaging signal of human immunodeficiency virus type 1
    889..1069    -  LTR            5' LTR (truncated): truncated 5' long terminal repeat (LTR) from HIV-1
   1070..1296    -  promoter       RSV promoter: Rous sarcoma virus enhancer/promoter
   1324..1342    -  promoter       T3 promoter: promoter for bacteriophage T3 RNA polymerase
   1387..1403    -  protein_bind   lac operator: The lac repressor binds to the lac operator to inhibit transcription in E. coli. This inhibition can be relieved by adding lactose or isopropyl-β-D-thiogalactopyranoside (IPTG). lac repressor encoded by lacI
   1411..1441    -  promoter       lac promoter: promoter for the E. coli lac operon
   1456..1477    -  protein_bind   CAP binding site: CAP binding activates transcription in the presence of cAMP. E. coli catabolite activator protein
   1490..1582    -  CDS            lacI (fragment): lac repressor; lacI; The lac repressor binds to the lac operator to inhibit transcription in E. coli. This inhibition can be relieved by adding lactose or isopropyl-β-D-thiogalactopyranoside (IPTG).
   1765..2353    -  rep_origin     ori: high-copy-number ColE1/pMB1/pBR322/pUC origin of replication
   2524..3384    -  CDS            AmpR: β-lactamase; bla; confers resistance to ampicillin, carbenicillin, and related antibiotics
   3385..3489    -  promoter       AmpR promoter: bla
   3542..3970    -  rep_origin     f1 ori (sequence partly withheld): f1 bacteriophage origin of replication; arrow indicates direction of (+) strand synthesis
   3975..4130    -  CDS            lacZα (fragment): LacZα fragment of β-galactosidase; lacZ fragment
   4138..4156    +  promoter       T7 promoter: promoter for bacteriophage T7 RNA polymerase
   4177..4312    -  rep_origin     SV40 ori: SV40 origin of replication
   4352..4473    -  polyA_signal   SV40 poly(A) signal: SV40 polyadenylation signal
   4545..4778    -  LTR            3' LTR (ΔU3): self-inactivating 3' long terminal repeat (LTR) from HIV-1
   4780..4965    -  CDS            nef (fragment): NEF_HV1Z2 - Experimental evidence at protein level: Swiss-Prot protein existence level 1. Extracellular Nef protein targets CD4(+) T-lymphocytes for apoptosis by interacting with CXCR4 surface receptors. From Human immunodeficiency virus type 1 group M subtype D (isolate Z2/CDC-Z34) (HIV-1).
   4967..4986    -  misc_feature   MCS (fragment): pBluescript multiple cloning site
   4987..5575    -  misc_feature   WPRE: woodchuck hepatitis virus posttranscriptional regulatory element
   5575..5598    -  misc_feature   MCS (fragment): pBluescript multiple cloning site
   5631..5664    -  protein_bind   loxP: Cre-mediated recombination occurs in the 8-bp core sequence (GCATACAT). Cre recombinase
   5687..6403    -  CDS            EGFP: EGFP is a basic (constitutively fluorescent) green fluorescent protein published in 1996, derived from Aequorea victoria. It is reported to be a rapidly-maturing weak dimer with moderate acid sensitivity.
   6486..7502    -  intron         chimeric intron: chimera between introns from chicken β-actin and rabbit β-globin
   7503..7780    -  promoter       chicken β-actin promoter: No description available
   7782..8085    -  enhancer       CMV enhancer: human cytomegalovirus immediate early enhancer
   8142..8403    -  promoter       hPGK promoter (fragment): human phosphoglycerate kinase 1 promoter
   8452..8569    -  misc_feature   cPPT/CTS: central polypurine tract and central termination sequence of HIV-1
   8674..8914    -  promoter       U6 promoter: RNA polymerase III promoter for human U6 snRNA
   8963..9448    -  CDS            env (fragment): ENV_HV1H2 - Experimental evidence at protein level: Swiss-Prot protein existence level 1. [Transmembrane protein gp41]: Acts as a class I viral fusion protein. Under the current model, the protein has at least 3 conformational states: pre-fusion native state, pre-hairpin intermediate state, and post-fusion hairpin state. During fusion of viral and target intracellular membranes, the coiled coil regions (heptad repeats) assume a trimer-of-hairpins structure, positioning the fusion peptide in close proximity to the C-terminal region of the ectodomain. The formation of this structure appears to d
   9441..224     -  misc_feature   RRE (across the origin): The Rev response element (RRE) of HIV-1 allows for Rev-dependent mRNA export from the nucleus to the cytoplasm.
>Addgene plasmid #209098 | pLKO.1-scrCtnnd2.2-GFP | addgene full sequence | sequence record 425219 | Addgene NGS Result
GATCCTTTAGGTATCTTTCCACAGCCAGGATTCTTGCCTGGAGCTGCTTGATGCCCCAGACTGTGAGTTG
CAACAGATGCTGTTGCGCCTCAATAGCCCTCAGCAAATTGTTCTGCTGCTGCACTATACCAGACAATAAT
TGTCTGGCCTGTACCGTCAGCGTCATTGACGCTGCGCCCATAGTGCTTCCTGCTGCTCCCAAGAACCCAA
GGAACAAAGCTCCTATTCCCACTGCTCTTTTTTCTCTCTGCACCACTCTTCTCTTTGCCTTGGTGGGTGC
TACTCCTAATGGTTCAATTTTTACTACTTTATATTTATATAATTCACTTCTCCAATTGTCCCTCATATCT
CCTCCTCCAGGTCTGAAGATCAGCGGCCGCTTGCTGTGCGGTGGTCTTACTTTTGTTTTGCTCTTCCTCT
ATCTTGTCTAAAGCTTCCTTGGTGTCTTTTATCTCTATCCTTTGATGCACACAATAGAGGGTTGCTACTG
TATTATATAATGATCTAAGTTCTTCTGATCCTGTCTGAAGGGATGGTTGTAGCTGTCCCAGTATTTGTCT
ACAGCCTTCTGATGTTTCTAACAGGCCAGGATTAACTGCGAATCGTTCTAGCTCCCTGCTTGCCCATACT
ATATGTTTTAATTTATATTTTTTCTTTCCCCCTGGCCTTAACCGAATTTTTTCCCATCGCGATCTAATTC
TCCCCCGCTTAATACTGACGCTCTCGCACCCATCTCTCTCCTTCTAGCCTCCGCTAGTCAAAATTTTTGG
CGTACTCACCAGTCGCCGCCCCTCGCCTCTTGCCGTGCGCGCTTCAGCAAGCCGAGTCCTGCGTCGAGAG
AGCTCCTCTGGTTTCCCTTTCGCTTTCAAGTCCCTGTTCGGGCGCCACTGCTAGAGATTTTCCACACTGA
CTAAAAGGGTCTGAGGGATCTCTAGTTACCAGAGTCACACAACAGACGGGCACACACTACTTGAAGCACT
CAAGGCAAGCTTTATTGAGGCTTAAGCAGTGGGTTCCCTAGTTAGCCAGAGAGCTCCCAGGCTCAGATCT
GGTCTAACCAGAGAGACCCGTTTATGTATCGAGCTAGGCACTTAAATACAATATCTCTGCAATGCGGCAA
TTCAGTGGTTCGTCCAATCCATGTCAGACCCGTCTGTTGCCTTCCTAATAAGGCACGATCGTACCACCTT
ACTTCCACCAATCGGCATGCACGGTGCTTTTTCTCTCCTTGTAAGGCATGTTGCTAACTCATCGTTACCA
TGTTGCAAGACTACAAGAGTATTGCATAAGACTACATTAAGCTTGCAGCTCCAGCTTTTGTTCCCTTTAG
TGAGGGTTAATTGCGCGCTTGGCGTAATCATGGTCATAGCTGTTTCCTGTGTGAAATTGTTATCCGCTCA
CAATTCCACACAACATACGAGCCGGAAGCATAAAGTGTAAAGCCTGGGGTGCCTAATGAGTGAGCTAACT
CACATTAATTGCGTTGCGCTCACTGCCCGCTTTCCAGTCGGGAAACCTGTCGTGCCAGCTGCATTAATGA
ATCGGCCAACGCGCGGGGAGAGGCGGTTTGCGTATTGGGCGCTCTTCCGCTTCCTCGCTCACTGACTCGC
TGCGCTCGGTCGTTCGGCTGCGGCGAGCGGTATCAGCTCACTCAAAGGCGGTAATACGGTTATCCACAGA
ATCAGGGGATAACGCAGGAAAGAACATGTGAGCAAAAGGCCAGCAAAAGGCCAGGAACCGTAAAAAGGCC
GCGTTGCTGGCGTTTTTCCATAGGCTCCGCCCCCCTGACGAGCATCACAAAAATCGACGCTCAAGTCAGA
GGTGGCGAAACCCGACAGGACTATAAAGATACCAGGCGTTTCCCCCTGGAAGCTCCCTCGTGCGCTCTCC
TGTTCCGACCCTGCCGCTTACCGGATACCTGTCCGCCTTTCTCCCTTCGGGAAGCGTGGCGCTTTCTCAT
AGCTCACGCTGTAGGTATCTCAGTTCGGTGTAGGTCGTTCGCTCCAAGCTGGGCTGTGTGCACGAACCCC
CCGTTCAGCCCGACCGCTGCGCCTTATCCGGTAACTATCGTCTTGAGTCCAACCCGGTAAGACACGACTT
ATCGCCACTGGCAGCAGCCACTGGTAACAGGATTAGCAGAGCGAGGTATGTAGGCGGTGCTACAGAGTTC
TTGAAGTGGTGGCCTAACTACGGCTACACTAGAAGAACAGTATTTGGTATCTGCGCTCTGCTGAAGCCAG
TTACCTTCGGAAAAAGAGTTGGTAGCTCTTGATCCGGCAAACAAACCACCGCTGGTAGCGGTGGTTTTTT
TGTTTGCAAGCAGCAGATTACGCGCAGAAAAAAAGGATCTCAAGAAGATCCTTTGATCTTTTCTACGGGG
TCTGACGCTCAGTGGAACGAAAACTCACGTTAAGGGATTTTGGTCATGAGATTATCAAAAAGGATCTTCA
CCTAGATCCTTTTAAATTAAAAATGAAGTTTTAAATCAATCTAAAGTATATATGAGTAAACTTGGTCTGA
CAGTTACCAATGCTTAATCAGTGAGGCACCTATCTCAGCGATCTGTCTATTTCGTTCATCCATAGTTGCC
TGACTCCCCGTCGTGTAGATAACTACGATACGGGAGGGCTTACCATCTGGCCCCAGTGCTGCAATGATAC
CGCGAGACCCACGCTCACCGGCTCCAGATTTATCAGCAATAAACCAGCCAGCCGGAAGGGCCGAGCGCAG
AAGTGGTCCTGCAACTTTATCCGCCTCCATCCAGTCTATTAATTGTTGCCGGGAAGCTAGAGTAAGTAGT
TCGCCAGTTAATAGTTTGCGCAACGTTGTTGCCATTGCTACAGGCATCGTGGTGTCACGCTCGTCGTTTG
GTATGGCTTCATTCAGCTCCGGTTCCCAACGATCAAGGCGAGTTACATGATCCCCCATGTTGTGCAAAAA
AGCGGTTAGCTCCTTCGGTCCTCCGATCGTTGTCAGAAGTAAGTTGGCCGCAGTGTTATCACTCATGGTT
ATGGCAGCACTGCATAATTCTCTTACTGTCATGCCATCCGTAAGATGCTTTTCTGTGACTGGTGAGTACT
CAACCAAGTCATTCTGAGAATAGTGTATGCGGCGACCGAGTTGCTCTTGCCCGGCGTCAATACGGGATAA
TACCGCGCCACATAGCAGAACTTTAAAAGTGCTCATCATTGGAAAACGTTCTTCGGGGCGAAAACTCTCA
AGGATCTTACCGCTGTTGAGATCCAGTTCGATGTAACCCACTCGTGCACCCAACTGATCTTCAGCATCTT
TTACTTTCACCAGCGTTTCTGGGTGAGCAAAAACAGGAAGGCAAAATGCCGCAAAAAAGGGAATAAGGGC
GACACGGAAATGTTGAATACTCATACTCTTCCTTTTTCAATATTATTGAAGCATTTATCAGGGTTATTGT
CTCATGAGCGGATACATATTTGAATGTATTTAGAAAAATAAACAAATAGGGGTTCCGCGCACATTTCCCC
GAAAAGTGCCACCTAAATTGTAAGCGTTAATATTTTGTTAAAATTCGCGTTAAATTTTTGTTAAATCAGC
TCATTTTTTAACCAATAGGCCGAAATCGGCAAAATCCCTTATAAATCAAAAGAATAGACCGAGATAGGGT
[37 nt withheld, positions 3641-3677]
AAAGAACGTGGACTCCAACGTCAAAGG
[49 nt withheld, positions 3705-3753]
T
[91 nt withheld, positions 3755-3845]
G
[124 nt withheld, positions 3847-3970]
CCCATTCGCCATTCAGGCTGCGCAACTGTTGGGAAGGGCGATCGGTGCGGGCCTCTTCGCTATTACGCCA
GCTGGCGAAAGGGGGATGTGCTGCAAGGCGATTAAGTTGGGTAACGCCAGGGTTTTCCCAGTCACGACGT
TGTAAAACGACGGCCAGTGAGCGCGCGTAATACGACTCACTATAGGGCGAATTGGGTACGTCCCTAGGCC
TCCAAAAAAGCCTCCTCACTACTTCTGGAATAGCTCAGAGGCCGAGGCGGCCTCGGCCTCTGCATAAATA
AAAAAAATTAGTCAGCCATGGGGCGGAGAATGGGCGGAACTGGGCGGAGTTAGGGGCGGGATGGGCGGAG
TTAGGGGCGGGATAGCTAGAGCCAGACATGATAAGATACATTGATGAGTTTGGACAAACCACAACTAGAA
TGCAGTGAAAAAAATGCTTTATTTGTGAAATTTGTGATGCTATTGCTTTATTTGTAACCATTATAAGCTG
CAATAAACAAGTTCCTCTCACTCTCTGATATTCATTTCTTTGCAAGTTATAAATACTGAATAATAAGATG
ACATGAACTACTACTGCTAGAGATTTTCCACACTGACTAAAAGGGTCTGAGGGATCTCTAGTTACCAGAG
TCACACAACAGACGGGCACACACTACTTGAAGCACTCAAGGCAAGCTTTATTGAGGCTTAAGCAGTGGGT
TCCCTAGTTAGCCAGAGAGCTCCCAGGCTCAGATCTGGTCTAACCAGAGAGACCCAGTACAAGCAAAAAG
CAGATCTTGTCTTCGTTGGGAGTGAATTAGCCCTTCCAGTCCCCCCTTTTCTTTTAAAAAGTGGCTAAGA
TCTACAGCTGCCTTGTAAGTCATTGGTCTTAAAGGTACCTGAGGTGTGACTGGAAAACCCACCTCCTCCT
CCTCTTGTGCTTCTAGCCAGGCACAATCAGCATTGGTAGCTGCTGTATTGCTACTTGTGATTGCTCCATG
TTTTTCTAGGTCTCGATCGAGGTCGACGGTATCGATGCGGGGAGGCGGCCCAAAGGGAGATCCGACTCGT
CTGAGGGCGAAGGCGAAGACGCGGAAGAGGCCGCAGAGCCGGCAGCAGGCCGCGGGAAGGAAGGTCCGCT
GGATTGAGGGCCGAAGGGACGTAGCAGAAGGACGTCCCGCGCAGAATCCAGGTGGCAACACAGGCGAGCA
GCCAAGGAAAGGACGATGATTTCCCCGACAACACCACGGAATTGTCAGTGCCCAACAGCCGAGCCCCTGT
CCAGCAGCGGGCAAGGCAGGCGGCGATGAGTTCCGCCGTGGCAATAGGGAGGGGGAAAGCGAAAGTCCCG
GAAAGGAGCTGACAGGTGGTGGCAATGCCCCAACCAGTGGGGGTTGCGTCAGCAAACACAGTGCACACCA
CGCCACGTTGCCTGACAACGGGCCACAACTCCTCATAAAGAGACAGCAACCAGGATTTATACAAGGAGGA
GAAAATGAAAGCCATACGGGAAGCAATAGCATGATACAAAGGCATTAAAGCAGCGTATCCACATAGCGTA
AAAGGAGCAACATAGTTAAGAATACCAGTCAATCTTTCACAAATTTTGTAATCCAGAGGTTGATTATCGA
TAAGCTTGATATCGAATTGTACCTAGTGGAACCGGAACCCTTAAACATGTATAACTTCGTATAATGTATG
CTATACGAAGTTATTAGGTCCCTCGACGAATTCCTACTTGTACAGCTCGTCCATGCCGAGAGTGATCCCG
GCGGCGGTCACGAACTCCAGCAGGACCATGTGATCGCGCTTCTCGTTGGGGTCTTTGCTCAGGGCGGACT
GGGTGCTCAGGTAGTGGTTGTCGGGCAGCAGCACGGGGCCGTCGCCGATGGGGGTGTTCTGCTGGTAGTG
GTCGGCGAGCTGCACGCTGCCGTCCTCGATGTTGTGGCGGATCTTGAAGTTCACCTTGATGCCGTTCTTC
TGCTTGTCGGCCATGATATAGACGTTGTGGCTGTTGTAGTTGTACTCCAGCTTGTGCCCCAGGATGTTGC
CGTCCTCCTTGAAGTCGATGCCCTTCAGCTCGATGCGGTTCACCAGGGTGTCGCCCTCGAACTTCACCTC
GGCGCGGGTCTTGTAGTTGCCGTCGTCCTTGAAGAAGATGGTGCGCTCCTGGACGTAGCCTTCGGGCATG
GCGGACTTGAAGAAGTCGTGCTGCTTCATGTGGTCGGGGTAGCGGCTGAAGCACTGCACGCCGTAGGTCA
GGGTGGTCACGAGGGTGGGCCAGGGCACGGGCAGCTTGCCGGTGGTGCAGATGAACTTCAGGGTCAGCTT
GCCGTAGGTGGCATCGCCCTCGCCCTCGCCGGACACGCTGAACTTGTGGCCGTTTACGTCGCCGTCCAGC
TCGACCAGGATGGGCACCACCCCGGTGAACAGCTCCTCGCCCTTGCTCACCATGGTGGCGACCGGTAGCG
CTAGCGGCCGCGAATTCTTTGCCAAAATGATGAGACAGCACAATAACCAGCACGTTGCCCAGGAGCTGTA
GGAAAAAGAAGAAGGCATGAACATGGTTAGCAGAGGCTCTAGAGCCGCCGGTCACACGCCAGAAGCCGAA
CCCCGCCCTGCCCCGTCCCCCCCGAAGGCAGCCGTCCCCCCGCGGACAGCCCCGAGGCTGGAGAGGGAGA
AGGGGACGGCGGCGCGGCGACGCACGAAGGCCCTCCCCGCCCATTTCCTTCCTGCCGGCGCCGCACCGCT
TCGCCCCGCGCCCGCTAGAGGGGGTGCGGCGGCGCCTCCCAGATTTCGGCTCCGCACAGATTTGGGACAA
AGGAAGTCCCTGCGCCCTCTCGCACGATTACCATAAAAGGCAATGGCTGCGGCTCGCCGCGCCTCGACAG
CCGCCGGCGCTCCGGGGGCCGCCGCGCCCCTCCCCCGAGCCCTCCCCGGCCCGAGGCGGCCCCGCCCCGC
CCGGCACCCCCACCTGCCGCCACCCCCCGCCCGGCACGGCGAGCCCCGCGCCACGCCCCGTACGGAGCCC
CGCACCCGAAGCCGGGCCGTGCTCAGCAACTCGGGGAGGGGGGTGCAGGGGGGGTTGCAGCCCGACCGAC
GCGCCCACACCCCCTGCTCACCCCCCCACGCACACACCCCGCACGCAGCCTTTGTTCCCCTCGCAGCCCC
CCCCGCACCGCGGGGCACCGCCCCCGGCCGCGCTCCCCTCGCGCACACTGCGGAGCGCACAAAGCCCCGC
GCCGCGCCCGCAGCGCTCACAGCCGCCGGGCAGCGCGGAGCCGCACGCGGCGCTCCCCACGCACACACAC
ACGCACGCACCCCCCGAGCCGCTCCCCCCGCACAAAGGGCCCTCCCGGAGCCCCTCAAGGCTTTCACGCA
GCCACAGAAAAGAAACAAGCCGTCATTAAACCAAGCGCTAATTACAGCCCGGAGGAGAAGGGCCGTCCCG
CCCGCTCACCTGTGGGAGTAACGCGGTCAGTCAGAGCCGGGGCGGGCGGCGCGAGGCGGCGGCGGAGCGG
GGCACGGGGCGAAGGCAGCGCGCAGCGACTCCCGCCCGCCGCGCGCTTCGCTTTTTATAGGGCCGCCGCC
GCCGCCGCCTCGCCATAAAAGGAAACTTTCGGAGCGCGCCGCTCTGATTGGCTGCCGCCGCACCTCTCCG
CCTCGCCCCGCCCCGCCCCTCGCCCCGCCCCGCCCCGCCTGGCGCGCGCCCCCCCCCCCCCCCCGCCCCC
ATCGCTGCACAAAATAATTAAAAAATAAATAAATACAAAATTGGGGGTGGGGAGGGGGGGGAGATGGGGA
GAGTGAAGCAGAACGTGGGGCTCACCTCGACCATGGTAATAGCGATGACTAATACGTAGATGTACTGCCA
AGTAGGAAAGTCCCATAAGGTCATGTACTGGGCATAATGCCAGGCGGGCCATTTACCGTCATTGACGTCA
ATAGGGGGCGTACTTGGCATATGATACACTTGATGTACTGCCAAGTGGGCAGTTTACCGTAAATACTCCA
CCCATTGACGTCAATGGAAAGTCCCTATTGGCGTTACTATGGGAACATACGTCATTATTGACGTCAATGG
GCGGGGGTCGTTGGGCGGTCAGCCAGGCGGGCCATTTACCGTAAGTTATGTAACGCGGAACTCCATATAT
GGGCTATGAACTAATGACCCCGTAATTGATTACTATTAATAACTAGTGAGACGTGCGGCTTCCGTTTGTC
ACGTCCGGCACGCCGCGAACCGCAAGGAACCTTCCCGACTTAGGGGCGGAGCAGGAAGCGTCGCCGGGGG
GCCCACAAGGGTAGCGGCGAAGATCCGGGTGACGCTGCGAACGGACGTGAAGAATGTGCGAGACCCAGGG
TCGGCGCCGCTGCGTTTCCCGGAACCACGCCCAGAGCAGCCGCGTCCCTGCGCAAACCCAGGGCTGCCTT
GGAAAAGGCGCAACCCCAACCCCCTCGAGCCGCGGCCAAAGTGGATCTCTGCTGTCCCTGTAATAAACCC
GAAAATTTTGAATTTTTGTAATTTGTTTTTGTAATTCTTTAGTTTGTATGTCTGTTGCTATTATGTCTAC
TATTCTTTCCCCTGCACTGTACCCCCCAATCCCCCCTTTTCTTTTAAAATTGTGGATGAATACTGCCATT
TGTCTCGAGGTCGAGAATTCAAAAAGAGGACAAATAAGGGAATCAACTCGAGTTGATTCCCTTATTTGTC
CTCCCGGTGTTTCGTCCTTTCCACAAGATATATAAAGCCAAGAAATCGAAATACTTTCAAGTTACGGTAA
GCATATGATAGTCCATTTTAAAACATAATTTTAAAACTGCAAACTACCCAAGAAATTATTACTTTCTACG
TCACGTATTTTGTACTAATATCTTTGTGTTTACAGTCAAATTAATTCCAATTATCTCTCTAACAGCCTTG
TATCGTATATGCAAATATGAAGGAATCATGGGAAATAGGCCCTCGGTGAAGGGGGCGGCCGCTCGAGGCT
AGTCTCGTGATCGATACCGTCGAGATCCGTTCACTAATCGAATGGATCTGTCTCTGTCTCTCTCTCCACC
TTCTTCTTCTATTCCTTCGGGCCTGTCGGGTCCCCTCGGGGTTGGGAGGTGGGTCTGAAACGATAATGGT
GAATATCCCTGCCTAACTCTATTCACTATAGAAAGTACAGCAAAAACTATTCTTAAACCTACCAAGCCTC
CTACTATCATTATGAATAATTTTATATACCACAGCCAATTTGTTATGTTAAACCAATTCCACAAACTTGC
CCATTTATCTAATTCCAATAATTCTTGTTCATTCTTTTCTTGCTGGTTTTGCGATTCTTCAATTAAGGAG
TGTATTAAGCTTGTGTAATTGTTAATTTCTCTGTCCCACTCCATCCAGGTCGTGTGATTCCAAATCTGTT
CCAGAGATTTATTACTCCAACTAGCATTCCAAGGCACAGCAGTGGTGCAAATGAGTTTTCCAGAGCAACC
CCAAATCCCCAGGAGCTGTT
